>Addgene plasmid #174379 | pAAV-TREtight-H2b-emiRFP670-P2A-TEVP | addgene full sequence | sequence record 343147 | Addgene NGS Result
CTCCCTATCAGTGATAGAGAACGTATGTCGAGTTTACTCCCTATCAGTGATAGAGAACGATGTCGAGTTT
ACTCCCTATCAGTGATAGAGAACGTATGTCGAGTTTACTCCCTATCAGTGATAGAGAACGTATGTCGAGT
TTACTCCCTATCAGTGATAGAGAACGTATGTCGAGTTTATCCCTATCAGTGATAGAGAACGTATGTCGAG
TTTACTCCCTATCAGTGATAGAGAACGTATGTCGAGGTAGGCGTGTACGGTGGGAGGCCTATATAAGCAG
AGCTCGTTTAGTGAACCGTCAGATCGCCTGGAGAATTCGCCGCCACCATGCCAGAGCCAGCGAAGTCTGC
TCCCGCCCCGAAAAAGGGCTCCAAGAAGGCGGTGACTAAGGCGCAGAAGAAAGGCGGCAAGAAGCGCAAG
CGCAGCCGCAAGGAGAGCTATTCCATCTATGTGTACAAGGTTCTGAAGCAGGTCCACCCTGACACCGGCA
TTTCGTCCAAGGCCATGGGCATCATGAATTCGTTTGTGAACGACATTTTCGAGCGCATCGCAGGTGAGGC
TTCCCGCCTGGCGCATTACAACAAGCGCTCGACCATCACCTCCAGGGAGATCCAGACGGCCGTGCGCCTG
CTGCTGCCTGGGGAGTTGGCCAAGCACGCCGTGTCCGAGGGTACTAAGGCCATCACCAAGTACACCAGCG
CTAAGGGCAGCGGCGCGGAAGGCTCCGTCGCCAGGCAGCCTGACCTCTTGACCTGCGAACATGAAGAGAT
CCACCTCGCCGGCTCGATCCAGCCGCATGGCGCGCTTCTGGTCGTCAGCGAACATGATCATCGCGTCATC
CAGGCCAGCGCCAACGCCGCGGAATTTCTGAATCTCGGAAGCGTACTCGGCGTTCCGCTCGCCGAGATCG
ACGGCGATCTGTTGATCAAGATCCTGCCGCATCTCGATCCCACCGCCGAAGGCATGCCGGTCGCGGTGCG
CTGCCGGATCGGCAATCCCTCTACGGAGTACTGCGGTCTGATGCATCGGCCTCCGGAAGGCGGGCTGATC
ATCGAACTCGAACGTGCCGGCCCGTCGATCGATCTGTCAGGCACGCTGGCGCCGGCGCTGGAGCGGATCC
GCACGGCGGGTTCACTGCGCGCGCTGTGCGATGACACCGTGCTGCTGTTTCAGCAGTGCACCGGCTACGA
CCGGGTGATGGTGTATCGTTTCGATGAGCAAGGCCACGGCCTGGTATTCTCCGAGTGCCATGTGCCTGGG
CTCGAATCCTATTTCGGCAACCGCTATCCGTCGTCGACTGTCCCGCAGATGGCGCGGCAGCTGTACGTGC
GGCAGCGCGTCCGCGTGCTGGTCGACGTCACCTATCAGCCGGTGCCGCTGGAGCCGCGGCTGTCGCCGCT
GACCGGGCGCGATCTCGACATGTCGGGCTGCTTCCTGCGCTCGATGTCGCCGTGCCATCTGCAGTTCCTG
AAGGACATGGGCGTGCGCGCCACCCTGGCGGTGTCGCTGGTGGTCGGCGGCAAGCTGTGGGGCCTGGTTG
TCTGTCACCATTATCTGCCGCGCTTCATCCGTTTCGAGCTGCGGGCGATCTGCAAACGGCTCGCCGAAAG
GATCGCGACGCGGATCACCGCGCTTGAGAGCGGAAGCGGAGCTACTAACTTCAGCCTGCTGAAGCAGGCT
GGAGACGTGGAGGAGAACCCTGGACCTATGGGCGAGAGCCTTTTCAAGGGCCCGAGGGACTACAACCCGA
TCTCCAGCACCATCTGTCACCTGACCAACGAGAGCGACGGTCACACCACTAGTCTGTACGGCATCGGCTT
CGGCCCCTTCATCATCACCAACAAGCATCTGTTCAGGAGGAATAACGGCACACTGCTGGTGCAAAGCCTG
CACGGCGTGTTCAAAGTGAAGAACACAACCACCCTGCAACAGCACCTGATCGACGGCAGGGACATGATTA
TCATCAGGATGCCCAAGGACTTCCCCCCCTTTCCCCAGAAACTGAAGTTCAGGGAGCCACAAAGGGAGGA
GCGAATCTGCCTGGTGACCACCAACTTCCAGACCAAGTCCATGAGCAGCATGGTCTCTGATACCAGCTGC
ACCTTCCCCAGCAGCGACGGCATCTTCTGGAAGCACTGGATTCAGACGAAGGATGGCCAATGCGGCAGCC
CATTGGTGAGCACTAGGGACGGCTTCATCGTGGGCATCCACAGCGCCAGCAATTTTACCAATACCAACAA
CTACTTCACGAGCGTGCCGAAAAACTTCATGGAGCTGTTGACCAATCAAGAGGCGCAGCAGTGGGTGAGC
GGCTGGAGGCTGAACGCCGACAGCGTTCTTTGGGGCGGACATAAGGTGTTCATGGTCAAGCCCGAGGAAC
CCTTCCAGCCCGTTAAGGAAGCCACTCAGCTTTGAGCTAGCAATCAACCTCTGGATTACAAAATTTGTGA
AAGATTGACTGGTATTCTTAACTATGTTGCTCCTTTTACGCTATGTGGATACGCTGCTTTAATGCCTTTG
TATCATGCTATTGCTTCCCGTATGGCTTTCATTTTCTCCTCCTTGTATAAATCCTGGTTGCTGTCTCTTT
ATGAGGAGTTGTGGCCCGTTGTCAGGCAACGTGGCGTGGTGTGCACTGTGTTTGCTGACGCAACCCCCAC
TGGTTGGGGCATTGCCACCACCTGTCAGCTCCTTTCCGGGACTTTCGCTTTCCCCCTCCCTATTGCCACG
GCGGAACTCATCGCCGCCTGCCTTGCCCGCTGCTGGACAGGGGCTCGGCTGTTGGGCACTGACAATTCCG
TGGTGTTGTCGGGGAAGCTGACGTCCTTTCCATGGCTGCTCGCCTGTGTTGCCACCTGGATTCTGCGCGG
GACGTCCTTCTGCTACGTCCCTTCGGCCCTCAATCCAGCGGACCTTCCTTCCCGCGGCCTGCTGCCGGCT
CTGCGGCCTCTTCCGCGTCTTCGCCTTCGCCCTCAGACGAGTCGGATCTCCCTTTGGGCCGCCTCCCCGC
CTGGATCCTGTGCCTTCTAGTTGCCAGCCATCTGTTGTTTGCCCCTCCCCCGTGCCTTCCTTGACCCTGG
AAGGTGCCACTCCCACTGTCCTTTCCTAATAAAATGAGGAAATTGCATCGCATTGTCTGAGTAGGTGTCA
TTCTATTCTGGGGGGTGGGGTGGGGCAGGACAGCAAGGGGGAGGATTGGGAAGACAATAGCAGGCATGCT
GGGGATGCGGTGGGCTCTATGGCAGGAACCCCTAGTGATGGAGTTGGCCACTCCCTCTCTGCGCGCTCGC
TCGCTCACTGAGGCCGGGCGACCAAAGGTCGCCCGACGCCCGGGCTTTGCCCGGGCGGCCTCAGTGAGCG
AGCGAGCGCGCAGCTGCCTGCAGGGGCGCCTGATGCGGTATTTTCTCCTTACGCATCTGTGCGGTATTTC
ACACCGCATA
[95 nt withheld, positions 3441-3535]
T
[46 nt withheld, positions 3537-3582]
C
[141 nt withheld, positions 3584-3724]
CCTTTGACGTTGGAGTCCACGTTCTTT
[37 nt withheld, positions 3752-3788]
ACTCTATCTCGGGCTATTCTTTTGATTTATAAGGGATTTTGCCGATTTCGGTCTATTGGTTAAAAAATGA
GCTGATTTAACAAAAATTTAACGCGAATTTTAACAAAATATTAACGTTTACAATTTTATGGTGCACTCTC
AGTACAATCTGCTCTGATGCCGCATAGTTAAGCCAGCCCCGACACCCGCCAACACCCGCTGACGCGCCCT
GACGGGCTTGTCTGCTCCCGGCATCCGCTTACAGACAAGCTGTGACCGTCTCCGGGAGCTGCATGTGTCA
GAGGTTTTCACCGTCATCACCGAAACGCGCGAGACGAAAGGGCCTCGTGATACGCCTATTTTTATAGGTT
AATGTCATGATAATAATGGTTTCTTAGACGTCAGGTGGCACTTTTCGGGGAAATGTGCGCGGAACCCCTA
TTTGTTTATTTTTCTAAATACATTCAAATATGTATCCGCTCATGAGACAATAACCCTGATAAATGCTTCA
ATAATATTGAAAAAGGAAGAGTATGAGTATTCAACATTTCCGTGTCGCCCTTATTCCCTTTTTTGCGGCA
TTTTGCCTTCCTGTTTTTGCTCACCCAGAAACGCTGGTGAAAGTAAAAGATGCTGAAGATCAGTTGGGTG
CACGAGTGGGTTACATCGAACTGGATCTCAACAGCGGTAAGATCCTTGAGAGTTTTCGCCCCGAAGAACG
TTTTCCAATGATGAGCACTTTTAAAGTTCTGCTATGTGGCGCGGTATTATCCCGTATTGACGCCGGGCAA
GAGCAACTCGGTCGCCGCATACACTATTCTCAGAATGACTTGGTTGAGTACTCACCAGTCACAGAAAAGC
ATCTTACGGATGGCATGACAGTAAGAGAATTATGCAGTGCTGCCATAACCATGAGTGATAACACTGCGGC
CAACTTACTTCTGACAACGATCGGAGGACCGAAGGAGCTAACCGCTTTTTTGCACAACATGGGGGATCAT
GTAACTCGCCTTGATCGTTGGGAACCGGAGCTGAATGAAGCCATACCAAACGACGAGCGTGACACCACGA
TGCCTGTAGCAATGGCAACAACGTTGCGCAAACTATTAACTGGCGAACTACTTACTCTAGCTTCCCGGCA
ACAATTAATAGACTGGATGGAGGCGGATAAAGTTGCAGGACCACTTCTGCGCTCGGCCCTTCCGGCTGGC
TGGTTTATTGCTGATAAATCTGGAGCCGGTGAGCGTGGGTCTCGCGGTATCATTGCAGCACTGGGGCCAG
ATGGTAAGCCCTCCCGTATCGTAGTTATCTACACGACGGGGAGTCAGGCAACTATGGATGAACGAAATAG
ACAGATCGCTGAGATAGGTGCCTCACTGATTAAGCATTGGTAACTGTCAGACCAAGTTTACTCATATATA
CTTTAGATTGATTTAAAACTTCATTTTTAATTTAAAAGGATCTAGGTGAAGATCCTTTTTGATAATCTCA
TGACCAAAATCCCTTAACGTGAGTTTTCGTTCCACTGAGCGTCAGACCCCGTAGAAAAGATCAAAGGATC
TTCTTGAGATCCTTTTTTTCTGCGCGTAATCTGCTGCTTGCAAACAAAAAAACCACCGCTACCAGCGGTG
GTTTGTTTGCCGGATCAAGAGCTACCAACTCTTTTTCCGAAGGTAACTGGCTTCAGCAGAGCGCAGATAC
CAAATACTGTTCTTCTAGTGTAGCCGTAGTTAGGCCACCACTTCAAGAACTCTGTAGCACCGCCTACATA
CCTCGCTCTGCTAATCCTGTTACCAGTGGCTGCTGCCAGTGGCGATAAGTCGTGTCTTACCGGGTTGGAC
TCAAGACGATAGTTACCGGATAAGGCGCAGCGGTCGGGCTGAACGGGGGGTTCGTGCACACAGCCCAGCT
TGGAGCGAACGACCTACACCGAACTGAGATACCTACAGCGTGAGCTATGAGAAAGCGCCACGCTTCCCGA
AGGGAGAAAGGCGGACAGGTATCCGGTAAGCGGCAGGGTCGGAACAGGAGAGCGCACGAGGGAGCTTCCA
GGGGGAAACGCCTGGTATCTTTATAGTCCTGTCGGGTTTCGCCACCTCTGACTTGAGCGTCGATTTTTGT
GATGCTCGTCAGGGGGGCGGAGCCTATGGAAAAACGCCAGCAACGCGGCCTTTTTACGGTTCCTGGCCTT
TTGCTGGCCTTTTGCTCACATGTCCTGCAGGCAGCTGCGCGCTCGCTCGCTCACTGAGGCCGCCCGGGCG
TCGGGCGACCTTTGGTCGCCCGGCCTCAGTGAGCGAGCGAGCGCGCAGAGAGGGAGTGGCCAACTCCATC
ACTAGGGGTTCCTACGCGTCTCGAGTTTA
Features (pLannotate 1.2.2; 16 found; start..end, strand, type, name):
    328..705     +  CDS            H2B: human histone H2B; HIST1H2BJ
    715..1641    +  CDS            emiRFP670: emiRFP670 is a basic (constitutively fluorescent) near ir fluorescent protein published in 2020, derived from Rhodopseudomonas palustris. It has low acid sensitivity. It requires the cofactor biliverdin for fluorescence.
   1711..2412    +  CDS            POLG_TEV (fragment): Experimental evidence at protein level: Swiss-Prot protein existence level 1. [Nuclear inclusion protein A]: has RNA-binding and proteolytic activities. From Tobacco etch virus (TEV).
   2422..3010    +  misc_feature   WPRE: woodchuck hepatitis virus posttranscriptional regulatory element
   3018..3242    +  polyA_signal   bGH poly(A) signal: bovine growth hormone polyadenylation signal
   3244..3384    +  repeat_region  AAV2 ITR: inverted terminal repeat of adeno-associated virus serotype 2 inverted
   3389..3440    -  misc_feature   bom (fragment): basis of mobility region from pBR322
   3459..3914    +  rep_origin     f1 ori (sequence partly withheld): f1 bacteriophage origin of replication; arrow indicates direction of (+) strand synthesis
   3915..3964    -  misc_feature   bom (fragment): basis of mobility region from pBR322
   4066..4101    -  CDS            rop (fragment): Rop protein, which maintains plasmids at low copy number; rop
   4196..4300    +  promoter       AmpR promoter: bla
   4301..5161    +  CDS            AmpR: β-lactamase; bla; confers resistance to ampicillin, carbenicillin, and related antibiotics
   5332..5920    +  rep_origin     ori: high-copy-number ColE1/pMB1/pBR322/pUC origin of replication
   5993..6020    +  repeat_region  AAV2 ITR (fragment): inverted terminal repeat of adeno-associated virus serotype 2 inverted
   6049..6076    +  repeat_region  AAV2 ITR (fragment): inverted terminal repeat of adeno-associated virus serotype 2 inverted
   6121..308     +  promoter       tight TRE promoter (across the origin): Tet-responsive promoter PTight, consisting of seven tet operator sequences followed by the minimal CMV promoter
