[The description below was written by a language model from this plasmid's Addgene catalogue record and pLannotate feature annotations shown in this document.]
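Description:
pAAV-TREtight-H2b-emiRFP670-P2A-TEVP is a 6,127 bp adeno-associated virus transfer plasmid built on a pAAV backbone, designed for packaging a tetracycline-regulated expression cassette into AAV particles. In bacteria it is maintained by a high-copy ColE1/pUC-type origin and selected through the β-lactamase (AmpR) gene with its own promoter. The backbone also carries an f1 phage origin and small remnants of the pBR322 bom and rop regions. The cassette is flanked by AAV2 inverted terminal repeats, which supply the cis signals for genome replication and encapsidation. The annotation detects one complete ITR downstream of the cassette and only short fragments of the upstream one. This may simply reflect the difficulty of sequencing and annotating these repeats, but the record does not settle it.

Expression is driven by the tight TRE promoter, made of seven tet operators upstream of a minimal CMV promoter, so transcription depends on a tetracycline transactivator supplied from another source. The single open reading frame encodes human histone H2B fused to emiRFP670, a near-infrared fluorescent protein that needs biliverdin as a cofactor. It is followed, according to the construct name, by a P2A self-cleaving peptide (not separately annotated) and the tobacco etch virus protease, annotated as a fragment of the TEV polyprotein. Cells that activate the promoter should therefore show a nucleus-localised far-red label and produce free TEV protease. A WPRE and a bovine growth hormone polyadenylation signal enhance transcript stability and 3′ end processing. The stated purpose is AAV-mediated expression of TEVP and H2b-emiRFP670. The associated work concerns "self-inactivating" rabies viruses, though the record does not describe the protease's exact role there.
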