Addgene plasmid #174379: pAAV-TREtight-H2b-emiRFP670-P2A-TEVP
Purpose: AAV virus for expressing TEVP and H2b-emiRFP670
Depositing lab: Ian Wickersham. Depositing organization: Massachusetts Institute of Technology. Publication: "Self-inactivating" rabies viruses are susceptible to loss of their intended attenuating modification. Jin L, Matsuyama M, Sullivan HA, Zhu M, Lavin TK, Hou Y, Lea NE, Pruner MT, Dam Ferdinez ML, Wickersham IR. Proc Natl Acad Sci U S A. 2023 Feb 14;120(7):e2023481120. doi: 10.1073/pnas.2023481120. Epub 2023 Feb 6. PubMed 37053554.
Backbone
  Vector backbone: pAAV
  Total vector size (bp): 6127
  Vector type: AAV
Growth in bacteria
  Bacterial resistance: Ampicillin, 100 μg/mL
  Growth temperature: 37°C
  Growth strain: NEB Stable
  Copy number: High Copy
Gene/Insert
  Gene/Insert name: TEVP
Terms and licenses: Academic/Nonprofit Terms; Industry Terms: Not Available to Industry
How to cite: pAAV-TREtight-H2b-emiRFP670-P2A-TEVP was a gift from Ian Wickersham (Addgene plasmid # 174379 ; http://n2t.net/addgene:174379 ; RRID:Addgene_174379)
